Addgene plasmid #128359: pPEE13
Purpose: Recycable marker for use in Cryptococcus neoformans. Contains the amdS2 counterselectable marker flanked by the mCherry ORF and a flexable linker at the 5' end.
Depositing lab: James Fraser. Publication: amdS as a dominant recyclable marker in Cryptococcus neoformans. Erpf PE, Stephenson CJ, Fraser JA. Fungal Genet Biol. 2019 Jun 17;131:103241. doi: 10.1016/j.fgb.2019.103241. PubMed 31220607.
Backbone
  Vector backbone: pBlueScript II SK(-)
  Backbone manufacturer: Stratagene
  Vector type: Unspecified
  Selectable markers: Acetamide, Fluoroacetamide
Growth in bacteria
  Bacterial resistance: Ampicillin, 100 μg/mL
  Growth temperature: 37°C
  Growth strain: DH5alpha
  Copy number: High Copy
Gene/Insert
  Gene/Insert name: Acetamidase (amdS)
  Species: Synthetic
  Promoter: TEF1
  Cloning method: Gibson Cloning
Terms and licenses: Academic/Nonprofit Terms; Industry Terms: Not Available to Industry
Depositor comments: Contains the amdS2 mCherry Blaster marker with a flexable linker in the multicloning site of pBluescript II SK-. Importantly, the amdS2 marker can be excised using restriction enzymes HindIII and EcoRI.
How to cite: pPEE13 was a gift from James Fraser (Addgene plasmid # 128359 ; http://n2t.net/addgene:128359 ; RRID:Addgene_128359)
