[The description below was written by a language model from this plasmid's Addgene catalogue record and pLannotate feature annotations shown in this document.]
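Description:
pPEE13 is a 7.5 kb marker-template plasmid built on the high-copy pBluescript II SK(-) cloning vector. It carries a recyclable selection cassette for genetic manipulation of the fungal pathogen Cryptococcus neoformans. In E. coli it is propagated through the ColE1/pUC-type origin and selected with ampicillin through the β-lactamase gene. The backbone also retains the f1 phage origin, the lac promoter/operator with an interrupted lacZα fragment, and the T7 and T3 promoters on either side of the multiple cloning site, where the cassette was inserted by Gibson assembly.

The payload is the "amdS2 mCherry Blaster" marker. A synthetic acetamidase gene (amdS, annotated as the Aspergillus nidulans enzyme) is recorded as driven by a TEF1 promoter, although the promoter itself is not picked up in the feature table. On both sides of amdS, in the same orientation, lie stretches of mCherry coding sequence; the upstream copy is labelled as an rsCherry fragment by the automated annotation, presumably because of sequence similarity. The record also describes a flexible linker at the 5' end, which is likewise not annotated.

Acetamidase lets cells use acetamide as a nitrogen source, giving dominant positive selection, and it also makes them sensitive to fluoroacetamide, which allows counterselection. In a blaster-type design, direct repeats such as these typically permit recombination that loops out the marker. Fluoroacetamide-resistant survivors can then be recovered and the marker reused in further rounds of transformation. Given the linker, the remaining mCherry copy may serve as a fusion tag, though the record does not spell this out. The depositor notes that the amdS2 marker can be released with HindIII and EcoRI.
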