Features (pLannotate 1.2.2; 16 found; start..end, strand, type, name):
      4..362     +  rep_origin     f1 ori (sequence partly withheld): f1 bacteriophage origin of replication; arrow indicates direction of (+) strand synthesis
    464..619     -  CDS            lacZα (fragment): LacZα fragment of β-galactosidase; lacZ fragment
    627..645     +  promoter       T7 promoter: promoter for bacteriophage T7 RNA polymerase
    654..696     -  misc_feature   MCS (fragment): pBluescript multiple cloning site
    720..1268    +  CDS            rsCherry (fragment): rsCherry is a photoswitchable red fluorescent protein published in 2008, derived from Discosoma sp..
   2461..4107    +  CDS            amdS: acetamidase from Aspergillus nidulans; amdS; confers ability to process acetamide for selection in fungal cells
   4746..5258    +  CDS            mCherry (fragment): mCherry is a basic (constitutively fluorescent) red fluorescent protein published in 2004, derived from Discosoma sp.. It is reported to be a very rapidly-maturing monomer with low acid sensitivity.
   5262..5321    -  misc_feature   MCS (fragment): pBluescript multiple cloning site
   5334..5352    -  promoter       T3 promoter: promoter for bacteriophage T3 RNA polymerase
   5397..5413    -  protein_bind   lac operator: The lac repressor binds to the lac operator to inhibit transcription in E. coli. This inhibition can be relieved by adding lactose or isopropyl-β-D-thiogalactopyranoside (IPTG). lac repressor encoded by lacI
   5421..5451    -  promoter       lac promoter: promoter for the E. coli lac operon
   5466..5487    -  protein_bind   CAP binding site: CAP binding activates transcription in the presence of cAMP. E. coli catabolite activator protein
   5500..5592    -  CDS            lacI (fragment): lac repressor; lacI; The lac repressor binds to the lac operator to inhibit transcription in E. coli. This inhibition can be relieved by adding lactose or isopropyl-β-D-thiogalactopyranoside (IPTG).
   5775..6363    -  rep_origin     ori: high-copy-number ColE1/pMB1/pBR322/pUC origin of replication
   6534..7394    -  CDS            AmpR: β-lactamase; bla; confers resistance to ampicillin, carbenicillin, and related antibiotics
   7395..7499    -  promoter       AmpR promoter: bla
>Addgene plasmid #128359 | pPEE13 | addgene full sequence | sequence record 257614 | Addgene NGS Result
CTG
[124 nt withheld, positions 4-127]
C
[91 nt withheld, positions 129-219]
A
[49 nt withheld, positions 221-269]
CCTTTGACGTTGGAGTCCACGTTCTTT
[37 nt withheld, positions 297-333]
ACCCTATCTCGGTCTATTCTTTTGATTTATAAGGGATTTTGCCGATTTCGGCCTATTGGTTAAAAAAATG
AGCTGATTTAACAAAAATTTAACGCGAATTTTAACAAAATATTAACGCTTACAATTTCCATTCGCCATTC
AGGCTGCGCAACTGTTGGGAAGGGCGATCGGTGCGGGCCTCTTCGCTATTACGCCAGCTGGCGAAAGGGG
GATGTGCTGCAAGGCGATTAAGTTGGGTAACGCCAGGGTTTTCCCAGTCACGACGTTGTAAAACGACGGC
CAGTGAGCGCGCGTAATACGACTCACTATAGGGCGAATTGGGTACCGGGCCCCCCCTCGAGGTCGACGGT
ATCGATAAGCTTGGTTCTGGCGGTGGTGGATCCGGCATGGTGAGCAAGGGCGAGGAGGATAACATGGCCA
TCATCAAGGAGTTCATGCGCTTCAAGGTGCACATGGAGGGCTCCGTGAACGGCCACGAGTTCGAGATCGA
GGGCGAGGGCGAGGGCCGCCCCTACGAGGGCACCCAGACCGCCAAGCTGAAGGTGACCAAGGGTGGCCCC
CTGCCCTTCGCCTGGGACATCCTGTCCCCTCAGTTCATGTACGGCTCCAAGGCCTACGTGAAGCACCCCG
CCGACATCCCCGACTACTTGAAGCTGTCCTTCCCCGAGGGCTTCAAGTGGGAGCGCGTGATGAACTTCGA
GGACGGCGGCGTGGTGACCGTGACCCAGGACTCCTCCCTGCAGGACGGCGAGTTCATCTACAAGGTGAAG
CTGCGCGGCACCAACTTCCCCTCCGACGGCCCCGTAATGCAGAAGAAGACCATGGGCTGGGAGGCCTCCT
CCGAGCGGATGTACCCCGAGGACGGCGCCCTGAAGGGCGAGATCAAGCAGAGGCTGAGCGGCCGCCATTC
TATGCTATACGGTACAAGATTGTGGCTACTATGCAAGCTCCATAGCGAATGATCTTACACTGACCTTGTC
GACCGTTCTGAATGATTAACAATGGTCGCAAGTGTGGTTGACCCACCTGCGGGCGCTTCTTAACTATCTA
TCATCGGTATGTCAAGTATCACACCCTTTAAACAAAAGAATAAGAGCATAATACAGCAGTCTCATCATGG
CAACCCTTCGCGCAATGTACAAAAAGCAGCCAGAAGCCCCCACGCACAAGCAATAATGTCGTGTTCTACC
CTGCCATGAACAAGCGTCATGGCCATTAGCGAACGCCCCAATATTCAGCCCCATTCGCCAAGCAAGTTGC
CTCGCCCCCTTCCCAGAAGATCATGGGCATCTCGTCTTCTTCTAATTTCGCATTTTGTGAAGCTCCATTC
ATGCACGTCGGCTTCTGGACGACTCTTATCATATGCATTGGCCTGCTCGGTGTGAGGATGAGCCACTCCC
ACATGTTTAGACGGCAGGGGCCTCTTGCCACCCGTTGAATTTTTGGTGCGAAGACGTGCCTGGGAACGAC
CTCCACTTTAAATTTCTCCGTTGTTGCGGTCGCTCCATCCTCCTCACATTTCTTGCCTCCTAAGTCCCAT
GTGCCACACTCGGTGAAAAACGGAGTTTGATACGGATGAAATTTCCAGTGAGCTTTTCACATTCTGGAGG
TTTCGAAAAAAATTGTGGGATTTTCTGAATTAATCCGAGAATCCGCCCTGCCCATCAACCGGAAAGAATT
AAATCCCTCGCACATTCCTTTCTCCCACCACCTTCTTTATCTCTACATTCTTTAACCAAAACACCTAGGT
GAGTACCCAAAGTCTTTTGACACCTTTGAAAATCCGCGCCAGTCGTAGGGCACGTAAAACAATTCTCGCT
GGTGGCTTCTGCAGGTGAAGTCGGGGCAGAGTGGAGCTGAGCATGGTCGACCACCCACATCATTCTGTCT
TGTTTTTGGCGATGTCTTCCATGCTTTTGCCCTCATCTGTTGCGTCGACTGCAGAGTACTGTTTTGCCAC
TACTGAGCTCAACATGGGCTTGTGTGTGGTGAAGAAAAAAATTTGGTGGCTCTTGAAAATTTTCAACCCA
TCGGATACATGCCCTTCCAACTCACAACGCCCTAACACTTTATTGTCCTATCATTGCCTCTTCGCACATG
CTAACGATCTCCACAGAAAACTTCAAAATGCCTCAATCCTGGGAAGAACTGGCCGCTGATAAGCGCGCCC
GCCTCGCAAAAACCATCCCTGATGAATGGAAAGTCCAGACGCTGCCTGCGGAAGACAGCGTTATTGATTT
CCCAAAGAAATCGGGGATCCTTTCAGAGGCCGAACTGAAGATCACAGAGGCCTCCGCTGCAGATCTTGTG
TCCAAGCTGGCGGCCGGAGAGTTGACCTCGGTGGAAGTTACGCTAGCATTCTGTAAACGGGCAGCAATCG
CCCAGCAGTTAACAAACTGCGCCCACGAGTTCTTCCCTGACGCCGCTCTCGCGCAGGCAAGGGAACTCGA
TGAATACTACGCAAAGCACAAGAGACCCGTTGGTCCACTCCATGGCCTCCCCATCTCTCTCAAAGACCAG
CTTCGAGTCAAGGGCTACGAAACATCAATGGGCTACATCTCATGGCTAAACAAGTACGACGAAGGGGACT
CGGTTCTGACAACCATGCTCCGCAAAGCCGGTGCCGTCTTCTACGTCAAGACCTCTGTCCCGCAGACCCT
GATGGTCTGCGAGACAGTCAACAACATCATCGGGCGCACCGTCAACCCACGCAACAAGAACTGGTCGTGC
GGCGGCAGTTCCGGTGGTGAGGGTGCGATCGTTGGGATTCGTGGTGGCGTCATCGGTGTAGGAACGGATA
TCGGTGGCTCGATTCGAGTGCCGGCCGCGTTCAACTTCCTGTACGGTCTAAGGCCGAGTCATGGGCGGCT
GCCGTATGCAAAGATGGCGAACAGCATGGAGGGTCAGGAGACGGTGCACAGCGTTGTCGGGCCGATTACG
CACTCTGTTGAGGACCTCCGCCTCTTCACCAAATCCGTCCTCGGTCAGGAGCCATGGAAATACGACTCCA
AGGTCATCCCCATGCCCTGGCGCCAGTCCGAGTCGGACATTATTGCCTCCAAGATCAAGAACGGCGGGCT
CAATATCGGCTACTACAACTTCGACGGCAATGTCCTTCCACACCCTCCTATCCTGCGCGGCGTGGAAACC
ACCGTCGCCGCACTCGCCAAAGCCGGTCACACCGTGACCCCGTGGACGCCATACAAGCACGATTTCGGCC
ACGATCTCATCTCCCATATCTACGCGGCTGACGGCAGCGCCGACGTAATGCGCGATATCAGTGCATCCGG
CGAGCCGGCGATTCCAAATATCAAAGACCTACTGAACCCGAACATCAAAGCTGTTAACATGAACGAGCTC
TGGGACACGCATCTCCAGAAGTGGAATTACCAGATGGAGTACCTTGAGAAATGGCGGGAGGCTGAAGAAA
AGGCCGGGAAGGAACTGGACGCCATCATCGCGCCGATTACGCCTACCGCTGCGGTACGGCATGACCAGTT
CCGGTACTATGGGTATGCCTCTGTGATCAACCTGCTGGATTTCACGAGCGTGGTTGTTCCGGTTACCTTT
GCGGATAAGAACATCGATAAGAAGAATGAGAGTTTCAAGGCGGTTAGTGAGCTTGATGCCCTCGTGCAGG
AAGAGTATGATCCGGAGGCGTACCATGGGGCACCGGTTGCAGTGCAGGTTATCGGACGGAGACTCAGTGA
AGAGAGGACGTTGGCGATTGCAGAGGAAGTGGGGAAGTTGCTGGGAAATGTGGTGACTCCATAGAAGGTT
GAGCGCGTAATAGTGGGTTGGTCTTGTCTCTATCCATTCATCTGTGAGACATACTGATTTCAACTTTTTC
ATCAGATAATAAGGATGGTGTGAGATAAGCAAGGCTGGGTTATGAGGTTTGGGACTAGATGGTGTTTCGC
GTCTAAAGGTGAGTCTTCGTTGGTTCAATCACATTGATCTGATCGCTGATCAATTGTCAGCCTCTGAATG
TGCTCTTGAAGAAAATGGTTGTCTGTAAGAATCCAGAACCAAAAACGGTCATTTCAAGTATGTATCCTCC
GTGAAGTTCCTTTAGCTCTTGCTAATATTGGACTTTAGCGTGCTTTAGCCAAAGACAGGGTCGCGAGGTT
AAGAGGATGGGCCAGGAAAAATCTAAGTTAGATTTGTCACACAAAGAAAAAGATTGTCTCAGTTTTGGTT
TTGTTTGGTTTGATTTATGCATAGGAAATATTTATGATCGAAATCACTCATTTCCTGCTTCGTAAATATC
ATCTACTATATGCTTCGTAAATGTCCATCTCCTACATATTGTGGATATGATAAATGCAATCCTCTCGTCT
ACACTCTCGGCTTATGCCTTTGTCTTCTTTGCGCTCCTTTTAGCCTTCTTTTTATTCCTAGTCTTCAAGC
CCATCTCCCCTCAGTTCATGTACGGCTCCAAGGCCTACGTGAAGCACCCCGCCGACATCCCCGACTACTT
GAAGCTGTCCTTCCCCGAGGGCTTCAAGTGGGAGCGCGTGATGAACTTCGAGGACGGCGGCGTGGTGACC
GTGACCCAGGACTCCTCCCTGCAGGACGGCGAGTTCATCTACAAGGTGAAGCTGCGCGGCACCAACTTCC
CCTCCGACGGCCCCGTAATGCAGAAGAAGACCATGGGCTGGGAGGCCTCCTCCGAGCGGATGTACCCCGA
GGACGGCGCCCTGAAGGGCGAGATCAAGCAGAGGCTGAAGCTGAAGGACGGCGGCCACTACGACGCTGAG
GTCAAGACCACCTACAAGGCCAAGAAGCCCGTGCAGCTGCCCGGCGCCTACAACGTCAACATCAAGTTGG
ACATCACCTCCCACAACGAGGACTACACCATCGTGGAACAGTACGAACGCGCCGAGGGCCGCCACTCCAC
CGGCGGCATGGACGAGCTGTACAAGTAAGAATTCCTGCAGCCCGGGGGATCCACTAGTTCTAGAGCGGCC
GCCACCGCGGTGGAGCTCCAGCTTTTGTTCCCTTTAGTGAGGGTTAATTGCGCGCTTGGCGTAATCATGG
TCATAGCTGTTTCCTGTGTGAAATTGTTATCCGCTCACAATTCCACACAACATACGAGCCGGAAGCATAA
AGTGTAAAGCCTGGGGTGCCTAATGAGTGAGCTAACTCACATTAATTGCGTTGCGCTCACTGCCCGCTTT
CCAGTCGGGAAACCTGTCGTGCCAGCTGCATTAATGAATCGGCCAACGCGCGGGGAGAGGCGGTTTGCGT
ATTGGGCGCTCTTCCGCTTCCTCGCTCACTGACTCGCTGCGCTCGGTCGTTCGGCTGCGGCGAGCGGTAT
CAGCTCACTCAAAGGCGGTAATACGGTTATCCACAGAATCAGGGGATAACGCAGGAAAGAACATGTGAGC
AAAAGGCCAGCAAAAGGCCAGGAACCGTAAAAAGGCCGCGTTGCTGGCGTTTTTCCATAGGCTCCGCCCC
CCTGACGAGCATCACAAAAATCGACGCTCAAGTCAGAGGTGGCGAAACCCGACAGGACTATAAAGATACC
AGGCGTTTCCCCCTGGAAGCTCCCTCGTGCGCTCTCCTGTTCCGACCCTGCCGCTTACCGGATACCTGTC
CGCCTTTCTCCCTTCGGGAAGCGTGGCGCTTTCTCATAGCTCACGCTGTAGGTATCTCAGTTCGGTGTAG
GTCGTTCGCTCCAAGCTGGGCTGTGTGCACGAACCCCCCGTTCAGCCCGACCGCTGCGCCTTATCCGGTA
ACTATCGTCTTGAGTCCAACCCGGTAAGACACGACTTATCGCCACTGGCAGCAGCCACTGGTAACAGGAT
TAGCAGAGCGAGGTATGTAGGCGGTGCTACAGAGTTCTTGAAGTGGTGGCCTAACTACGGCTACACTAGA
AGAACAGTATTTGGTATCTGCGCTCTGCTGAAGCCAGTTACCTTCGGAAAAAGAGTTGGTAGCTCTTGAT
CCGGCAAACAAACCACCGCTGGTAGCGGTGGTTTTTTTGTTTGCAAGCAGCAGATTACGCGCAGAAAAAA
AGGATCTCAAGAAGATCCTTTGATCTTTTCTACGGGGTCTGACGCTCAGTGGAACGAAAACTCACGTTAA
GGGATTTTGGTCATGAGATTATCAAAAAGGATCTTCACCTAGATCCTTTTAAATTAAAAATGAAGTTTTA
AATCAATCTAAAGTATATATGAGTAAACTTGGTCTGACAGTTACCAATGCTTAATCAGTGAGGCACCTAT
CTCAGCGATCTGTCTATTTCGTTCATCCATAGTTGCCTGACTCCCCGTCGTGTAGATAACTACGATACGG
GAGGGCTTACCATCTGGCCCCAGTGCTGCAATGATACCGCGAGACCCACGCTCACCGGCTCCAGATTTAT
CAGCAATAAACCAGCCAGCCGGAAGGGCCGAGCGCAGAAGTGGTCCTGCAACTTTATCCGCCTCCATCCA
GTCTATTAATTGTTGCCGGGAAGCTAGAGTAAGTAGTTCGCCAGTTAATAGTTTGCGCAACGTTGTTGCC
ATTGCTACAGGCATCGTGGTGTCACGCTCGTCGTTTGGTATGGCTTCATTCAGCTCCGGTTCCCAACGAT
CAAGGCGAGTTACATGATCCCCCATGTTGTGCAAAAAAGCGGTTAGCTCCTTCGGTCCTCCGATCGTTGT
CAGAAGTAAGTTGGCCGCAGTGTTATCACTCATGGTTATGGCAGCACTGCATAATTCTCTTACTGTCATG
CCATCCGTAAGATGCTTTTCTGTGACTGGTGAGTACTCAACCAAGTCATTCTGAGAATAGTGTATGCGGC
GACCGAGTTGCTCTTGCCCGGCGTCAATACGGGATAATACCGCGCCACATAGCAGAACTTTAAAAGTGCT
CATCATTGGAAAACGTTCTTCGGGGCGAAAACTCTCAAGGATCTTACCGCTGTTGAGATCCAGTTCGATG
TAACCCACTCGTGCACCCAACTGATCTTCAGCATCTTTTACTTTCACCAGCGTTTCTGGGTGAGCAAAAA
CAGGAAGGCAAAATGCCGCAAAAAAGGGAATAAGGGCGACACGGAAATGTTGAATACTCATACTCTTCCT
TTTTCAATATTATTGAAGCATTTATCAGGGTTATTGTCTCATGAGCGGATACATATTTGAATGTATTTAG
AAAAATAAACAAATAGGGGTTCCGCGCACATTTCCCCGAAAAGTGCCAC
